>Addgene plasmid #76995 | HIPK1 gRNA (BRDN0001144888) | addgene full sequence | sequence record 186910 | Addgene Assembled Sequence
CCCGGGTGCAAAGATGGATAAAGTTTTAAACAGAGAGGAATCTTTGCAGCTAATGGACCTTCTAGGTCTT
GAAAGGAGTGGGAATTGGCTCCGGTGCCCGTCAGTGGGCAGAGCGCACATCGCCCACAGTCCCCGAGAAG
TTGGGGGGAGGGGTCGGCAATTGATCCGGTGCCTAGAGAAGGTGGCGCGGGGTAAACTGGGAAAGTGATG
TCGTGTACTGGCTCCGCCTTTTTCCCGAGGGTGGGGGAGAACCGTATATAAGTGCAGTAGTCGCCGTGAA
CGTTCTTTTTCGCAACGGGTTTGCCGCCAGAACACAGGTAAGTGCCGTGTGTGGTTCCCGCGGGCCTGGC
CTCTTTACGGGTTATGGCCCTTGCGTGCCTTGAATTACTTCCACCTGGCTGCAGTACGTGATTCTTGATC
CCGAGCTTCGGGTTGGAAGTGGGTGGGAGAGTTCGAGGCCTTGCGCTTAAGGAGCCCCTTCGCCTCGTGC
TTGAGTTGAGGCCTGGCCTGGGCGCTGGGGCCGCCGCGTGCGAATCTGGTGGCACCTTCGCGCCTGTCTC
GCTGCTTTCGATAAGTCTCTAGCCATTTAAAATTTTTGATGACCTGCTGCGACGCTTTTTTTCTGGCAAG
ATAGTCTTGTAAATGCGGGCCAAGATCTGCACACTGGTATTTCGGTTTTTGGGGCCGCGGGCGGCGACGG
GGCCCGTGCGTCCCAGCGCACATGTTCGGCGAGGCGGGGCCTGCGAGCGCGGCCACCGAGAATCGGACGG
GGGTAGTCTCAAGCTGGCCGGCCTGCTCTGGTGCCTGGCCTCGCGCCGCCGTGTATCGCCCCGCCCTGGG
CGGCAAGGCTGGCCCGGTCGGCACCAGTTGCGTGAGCGGAAAGATGGCCGCTTCCCGGCCCTGCTGCAGG
GAGCTCAAAATGGAGGACGCGGCGCTCGGGAGAGCGGGCGGGTGAGTCACCCACACAAAGGAAAAGGGCC
TTTCCGTCCTCAGCCGTCGCTTCATGTGACTCCACGGAGTACCGGGCGCCGTCCAGGCACCTCGATTAGT
TCTCGAGCTTTTGGAGTACGTCGTCTTTAGGTTGGGGGGAGGGGTTTTATGCGATGGAGTTTCCCCACAC
TGAGTGGGTGGAGACTGAAGTTAGGCCAGCTTGGCACTTGATGTAATTCTCCTTGGAATTTGCCCTTTTT
GAGTTTGGATCTTGGTTCATTCTCAAGCCTCAGACAGTGGTTCAAAGTTTTTTTCTTCCATTTCAGGTGT
CGTGACGTACGGCCACCATGACCGAGTACAAGCCCACGGTGCGCCTCGCCACCCGCGACGACGTCCCCAG
GGCCGTACGCACCCTCGCCGCCGCGTTCGCCGACTACCCCGCCACGCGCCACACCGTCGATCCGGACCGC
CACATCGAGCGGGTCACCGAGCTGCAAGAACTCTTCCTCACGCGCGTCGGGCTCGACATCGGCAAGGTGT
GGGTCGCGGACGACGGCGCCGCCGTGGCGGTCTGGACCACGCCGGAGAGCGTCGAAGCGGGGGCGGTGTT
CGCCGAGATCGGCCCGCGCATGGCCGAGTTGAGCGGTTCCCGGCTGGCCGCGCAGCAACAGATGGAAGGC
CTCCTGGCGCCGCACCGGCCCAAGGAGCCCGCGTGGTTCCTGGCCACCGTCGGAGTCTCGCCCGACCACC
AGGGCAAGGGTCTGGGCAGCGCCGTCGTGCTCCCCGGAGTGGAGGCGGCCGAGCGCGCCGGGGTGCCCGC
CTTCCTGGAGACCTCCGCGCCCCGCAACCTCCCCTTCTACGAGCGGCTCGGCTTCACCGTCACCGCCGAC
GTCGAGGTGCCCGAAGGACCGCGCACCTGGTGCATGACCCGCAAGCCCGGTGCCTGAACGCGTTAAGTCG
ACAATCAACCTCTGGATTACAAAATTTGTGAAAGATTGACTGGTATTCTTAACTATGTTGCTCCTTTTAC
GCTATGTGGATACGCTGCTTTAATGCCTTTGTATCATGCTATTGCTTCCCGTATGGCTTTCATTTTCTCC
TCCTTGTATAAATCCTGGTTGCTGTCTCTTTATGAGGAGTTGTGGCCCGTTGTCAGGCAACGTGGCGTGG
TGTGCACTGTGTTTGCTGACGCAACCCCCACTGGTTGGGGCATTGCCACCACCTGTCAGCTCCTTTCCGG
GACTTTCGCTTTCCCCCTCCCTATTGCCACGGCGGAACTCATCGCCGCCTGCCTTGCCCGCTGCTGGACA
GGGGCTCGGCTGTTGGGCACTGACAATTCCGTGGTGTTGTCGGGGAAATCATCGTCCTTTCCTTGGCTGC
TCGCCTGTGTTGCCACCTGGATTCTGCGCGGGACGTCCTTCTGCTACGTCCCTTCGGCCCTCAATCCAGC
GGACCTTCCTTCCCGCGGCCTGCTGCCGGCTCTGCGGCCTCTTCCGCGTCTTCGCCTTCGCCCTCAGACG
AGTCGGATCTCCCTTTGGGCCGCCTCCCCGCGTCGACTTTAAGACCAATGACTTACAAGGCAGCTGTAGA
TCTTAGCCACTTTTTAAAAGAAAAGGGGGGACTGGAAGGGCTAATTCACTCCCAACGAAGACAAGATCTG
CTTTTTGCTTGTACTGGGTCTCTCTGGTTAGACCAGATCTGAGCCTGGGAGCTCTCTGGCTAACTAGGGA
ACCCACTGCTTAAGCCTCAATAAAGCTTGCCTTGAGTGCTTCAAGTAGTGTGTGCCCGTCTGTTGTGTGA
CTCTGGTAACTAGAGATCCCTCAGACCCTTTTAGTCAGTGTGGAAAATCTCTAGCAGTACGTATAGTAGT
TCATGTCATCTTATTATTCAGTATTTATAACTTGCAAAGAAATGAATATCAGAGAGTGAGAGGAACTTGT
TTATTGCAGCTTATAATGGTTACAAATAAAGCAATAGCATCACAAATTTCACAAATAAAGCATTTTTTTC
ACTGCATTCTAGTTGTGGTTTGTCCAAACTCATCAATGTATCTTATCATGTCTGGCTCTAGCTATCCCGC
CCCTAACTCCGCCCATCCCGCCCCTAACTCCGCCCAGTTCCGCCCATTCTCCGCCCCATGGCTGACTAAT
TTTTTTTATTTATGCAGAGGCCGAGGCCGCCTCGGCCTCTGAGCTATTCCAGAAGTAGTGAGGAGGCTTT
TTTGGAGGCCTAGGGACGTACCCAATTCGCCCTATAGTGAGTCGTATTACGCGCGCTCACTGGCCGTCGT
TTTACAACGTCGTGACTGGGAAAACCCTGGCGTTACCCAACTTAATCGCCTTGCAGCACATCCCCCTTTC
GCCAGCTGGCGTAATAGCGAAGAGGCCCGCACCGATCGCCCTTCCCAACAGTTGCGCAGCCTGAATGGCG
AATGGG
[124 nt withheld, positions 3367-3490]
C
[91 nt withheld, positions 3492-3582]
A
[49 nt withheld, positions 3584-3632]
CCTTTGACGTTGGAGTCCACGTTCTTT
[37 nt withheld, positions 3660-3696]
ACCCTATCTCGGTCTATTCTTTTGATTTATAAGGGATTTTGCCGATTTCGGCCTATTGGTTAAAAAATGA
GCTGATTTAACAAAAATTTAACGCGAATTTTAACAAAATATTAACGCTTACAATTTAGGTGGCACTTTTC
GGGGAAATGTGCGCGGAACCCCTATTTGTTTATTTTTCTAAATACATTCAAATATGTATCCGCTCATGAG
ACAATAACCCTGATAAATGCTTCAATAATATTGAAAAAGGAAGAGTATGAGTATTCAACATTTCCGTGTC
GCCCTTATTCCCTTTTTTGCGGCATTTTGCCTTCCTGTTTTTGCTCACCCAGAAACGCTGGTGAAAGTAA
AAGATGCTGAAGATCAGTTGGGTGCACGAGTGGGTTACATCGAACTGGATCTCAACAGCGGTAAGATCCT
TGAGAGTTTTCGCCCCGAAGAACGTTTTCCAATGATGAGCACTTTTAAAGTTCTGCTATGTGGCGCGGTA
TTATCCCGTATTGACGCCGGGCAAGAGCAACTCGGTCGCCGCATACACTATTCTCAGAATGACTTGGTTG
AGTACTCACCAGTCACAGAAAAGCATCTTACGGATGGCATGACAGTAAGAGAATTATGCAGTGCTGCCAT
AACCATGAGTGATAACACTGCGGCCAACTTACTTCTGACAACGATCGGAGGACCGAAGGAGCTAACCGCT
TTTTTGCACAACATGGGGGATCATGTAACTCGCCTTGATCGTTGGGAACCGGAGCTGAATGAAGCCATAC
CAAACGACGAGCGTGACACCACGATGCCTGTAGCAATGGCAACAACGTTGCGCAAACTATTAACTGGCGA
ACTACTTACTCTAGCTTCCCGGCAACAATTAATAGACTGGATGGAGGCGGATAAAGTTGCAGGACCACTT
CTGCGCTCGGCCCTTCCGGCTGGCTGGTTTATTGCTGATAAATCTGGAGCCGGTGAGCGTGGGTCTCGCG
GTATCATTGCAGCACTGGGGCCAGATGGTAAGCCCTCCCGTATCGTAGTTATCTACACGACGGGGAGTCA
GGCAACTATGGATGAACGAAATAGACAGATCGCTGAGATAGGTGCCTCACTGATTAAGCATTGGTAACTG
TCAGACCAAGTTTACTCATATATACTTTAGATTGATTTAAAACTTCATTTTTAATTTAAAAGGATCTAGG
TGAAGATCCTTTTTGATAATCTCATGACCAAAATCCCTTAACGTGAGTTTTCGTTCCACTGAGCGTCAGA
CCCCGTAGAAAAGATCAAAGGATCTTCTTGAGATCCTTTTTTTCTGCGCGTAATCTGCTGCTTGCAAACA
AAAAAACCACCGCTACCAGCGGTGGTTTGTTTGCCGGATCAAGAGCTACCAACTCTTTTTCCGAAGGTAA
CTGGCTTCAGCAGAGCGCAGATACCAAATACTGTTCTTCTAGTGTAGCCGTAGTTAGGCCACCACTTCAA
GAACTCTGTAGCACCGCCTACATACCTCGCTCTGCTAATCCTGTTACCAGTGGCTGCTGCCAGTGGCGAT
AAGTCGTGTCTTACCGGGTTGGACTCAAGACGATAGTTACCGGATAAGGCGCAGCGGTCGGGCTGAACGG
GGGGTTCGTGCACACAGCCCAGCTTGGAGCGAACGACCTACACCGAACTGAGATACCTACAGCGTGAGCT
ATGAGAAAGCGCCACGCTTCCCGAAGGGAGAAAGGCGGACAGGTATCCGGTAAGCGGCAGGGTCGGAACA
GGAGAGCGCACGAGGGAGCTTCCAGGGGGAAACGCCTGGTATCTTTATAGTCCTGTCGGGTTTCGCCACC
TCTGACTTGAGCGTCGATTTTTGTGATGCTCGTCAGGGGGGCGGAGCCTATGGAAAAACGCCAGCAACGC
GGCCTTTTTACGGTTCCTGGCCTTTTGCTGGCCTTTTGCTCACATGTTCTTTCCTGCGTTATCCCCTGAT
TCTGTGGATAACCGTATTACCGCCTTTGAGTGAGCTGATACCGCTCGCCGCAGCCGAACGACCGAGCGCA
GCGAGTCAGTGAGCGAGGAAGCGGAAGAGCGCCCAATACGCAAACCGCCTCTCCCCGCGCGTTGGCCGAT
TCATTAATGCAGCTGGCACGACAGGTTTCCCGACTGGAAAGCGGGCAGTGAGCGCAACGCAATTAATGTG
AGTTAGCTCACTCATTAGGCACCCCAGGCTTTACACTTTATGCTTCCGGCTCGTATGTTGTGTGGAATTG
TGAGCGGATAACAATTTCACACAGGAAACAGCTATGACCATGATTACGCCAAGCGCGCAATTAACCCTCA
CTAAAGGGAACAAAAGCTGGAGCTGCAAGCTTAATGTAGTCTTATGCAATACTCTTGTAGTCTTGCAACA
TGGTAACGATGAGTTAGCAACATGCCTTACAAGGAGAGAAAAAGCACCGTGCATGCCGATTGGTGGAAGT
AAGGTGGTACGATCGTGCCTTATTAGGAAGGCAACAGACGGGTCTGACATGGATTGGACGAACCACTGAA
TTGCCGCATTGCAGAGATATTGTATTTAAGTGCCTAGCTCGATACATAAACGGGTCTCTCTGGTTAGACC
AGATCTGAGCCTGGGAGCTCTCTGGCTAACTAGGGAACCCACTGCTTAAGCCTCAATAAAGCTTGCCTTG
AGTGCTTCAAGTAGTGTGTGCCCGTCTGTTGTGTGACTCTGGTAACTAGAGATCCCTCAGACCCTTTTAG
TCAGTGTGGAAAATCTCTAGCAGTGGCGCCCGAACAGGGACTTGAAAGCGAAAGGGAAACCAGAGGAGCT
CTCTCGACGCAGGACTCGGCTTGCTGAAGCGCGCACGGCAAGAGGCGAGGGGCGGCGACTGGTGAGTACG
CCAAAAATTTTGACTAGCGGAGGCTAGAAGGAGAGAGATGGGTGCGAGAGCGTCAGTATTAAGCGGGGGA
GAATTAGATCGCGATGGGAAAAAATTCGGTTAAGGCCAGGGGGAAAGAAAAAATATAAATTAAAACATAT
AGTATGGGCAAGCAGGGAGCTAGAACGATTCGCAGTTAATCCTGGCCTGTTAGAAACATCAGAAGGCTGT
AGACAAATACTGGGACAGCTACAACCATCCCTTCAGACAGGATCAGAAGAACTTAGATCATTATATAATA
CAGTAGCAACCCTCTATTGTGTGCATCAAAGGATAGAGATAAAAGACACCAAGGAAGCTTTAGACAAGAT
AGAGGAAGAGCAAAACAAAAGTAAGACCACCGCACAGCAAGCGGCCGCTGATCTTCAGACCTGGAGGAGG
AGATATGAGGGACAATTGGAGAAGTGAATTATATAAATATAAAGTAGTAAAAATTGAACCATTAGGAGTA
GCACCCACCAAGGCAAAGAGAAGAGTGGTGCAGAGAGAAAAAAGAGCAGTGGGAATAGGAGCTTTGTTCC
TTGGGTTCTTGGGAGCAGCAGGAAGCACTATGGGCGCAGCGTCAATGACGCTGACGGTACAGGCCAGACA
ATTATTGTCTGGTATAGTGCAGCAGCAGAACAATTTGCTGAGGGCTATTGAGGCGCAACAGCATCTGTTG
CAACTCACAGTCTGGGGCATCAAGCAGCTCCAGGCAAGAATCCTGGCTGTGGAAAGATACCTAAAGGATC
AACAGCTCCTGGGGATTTGGGGTTGCTCTGGAAAACTCATTTGCACCACTGCTGTGCCTTGGAATGCTAG
TTGGAGTAATAAATCTCTGGAACAGATTTGGAATCACACGACCTGGATGGAGTGGGACAGAGAAATTAAC
AATTACACAAGCTTAATACACTCCTTAATTGAAGAATCGCAAAACCAGCAAGAAAAGAATGAACAAGAAT
TATTGGAATTAGATAAATGGGCAAGTTTGTGGAATTGGTTTAACATAACAAATTGGCTGTGGTATATAAA
ATTATTCATAATGATAGTAGGAGGCTTGGTAGGTTTAAGAATAGTTTTTGCTGTACTTTCTATAGTGAAT
AGAGTTAGGCAGGGATATTCACCATTATCGTTTCAGACCCACCTCCCAACCCCGAGGGGACCCAGAGAGG
GCCTATTTCCCATGATTCCTTCATATTTGCATATACGATACAAGGCTGTTAGAGAGATAATTAGAATTAA
TTTGACTGTAAACACAAAGATATTAGTACAAAATACGTGACGTAGAAAGTAATAATTTCTTGGGTAGTTT
GCAGTTTTAAAATTATGTTTTAAAATGGACTATCATATGCTTACCGTAACTTGAAAGTATTTCGATTTCT
TGGCTTTATATATCTTGTGGAAAGGACGAAACACCGGAGGGGAATTACCAGTACAGGTTTTAGAGCTAGA
AATAGCAAGTTAAAATAAGGCTAGTCCGTTATCAACTTGAAAAAGTGGCACCGAGTCGGTGCTTTTTTAA
GCTTGGCGTAACTAGATCTTGAGACAAATGGCAGTATTCATCCACAATTTTAAAAGAAAAGGGGGGATTG
GGGGGTACAGTGCAGGGGAAAGAATAGTAGACATAATAGCAACAGACATACAAACTAAAGAATTACAAAA
ACAAATTACAAAAATTCAAAATTTTCGGGTTTATTACAGGGACAGCAGAGATCCACTTTGGCGCCGGCTC
GAGGGGG
Features (pLannotate 1.2.2; 29 found; start..end, strand, type, name):
     14..80      +  CDS            small t antigen (fragment): SV40 (simian virus 40) small t antigen
    106..317     +  promoter       EF-1α core promoter: core promoter for human elongation factor EF-1α
    318..1256    +  intron         EF-1α intron A: intron upstream of the start codon of human EF-1α
   1278..1877    +  CDS            PuroR (fragment): puromycin N-acetyltransferase; pac from Streptomyces; confers resistance to puromycin
   1893..2481    +  misc_feature   WPRE: woodchuck hepatitis virus posttranscriptional regulatory element
   2532..2551    +  misc_feature   cPPT/CTS (fragment): central polypurine tract and central termination sequence of HIV-1
   2553..2786    +  LTR            3' LTR (ΔU3): self-inactivating 3' long terminal repeat (LTR) from HIV-1
   2864..2985    +  polyA_signal   SV40 poly(A) signal: SV40 polyadenylation signal
   3025..3160    +  rep_origin     SV40 ori: SV40 origin of replication
   3181..3199    -  promoter       T7 promoter: promoter for bacteriophage T7 RNA polymerase
   3207..3362    +  CDS            lacZα (fragment): LacZα fragment of β-galactosidase; lacZ fragment
   3367..3795    +  rep_origin     f1 ori (sequence partly withheld): f1 bacteriophage origin of replication; arrow indicates direction of (+) strand synthesis
   3848..3952    +  promoter       AmpR promoter: bla
   3953..4813    +  CDS            AmpR: β-lactamase; bla; confers resistance to ampicillin, carbenicillin, and related antibiotics
   4984..5572    +  rep_origin     ori: high-copy-number ColE1/pMB1/pBR322/pUC origin of replication
   5755..5847    +  CDS            lacI (fragment): lac repressor; lacI; The lac repressor binds to the lac operator to inhibit transcription in E. coli. This inhibition can be relieved by adding lactose or isopropyl-β-D-thiogalactopyranoside (IPTG).
   5860..5881    +  protein_bind   CAP binding site: CAP binding activates transcription in the presence of cAMP. E. coli catabolite activator protein
   5896..5926    +  promoter       lac promoter: promoter for the E. coli lac operon
   5934..5950    +  protein_bind   lac operator: The lac repressor binds to the lac operator to inhibit transcription in E. coli. This inhibition can be relieved by adding lactose or isopropyl-β-D-thiogalactopyranoside (IPTG). lac repressor encoded by lacI
   5995..6013    +  promoter       T3 promoter: promoter for bacteriophage T3 RNA polymerase
   6041..6267    +  promoter       RSV promoter: Rous sarcoma virus enhancer/promoter
   6268..6448    +  LTR            5' LTR (truncated): truncated 5' long terminal repeat (LTR) from HIV-1
   6495..6620    +  misc_feature   HIV-1 Ψ: packaging signal of human immunodeficiency virus type 1
   6604..6967    +  CDS            HIV-1 gag (fragment): gag protein from human immunodeficiency virus 1; gag
   7113..7346    +  misc_feature   RRE: The Rev response element (RRE) of HIV-1 allows for Rev-dependent mRNA export from the nucleus to the cytoplasm.
   7723..7749    +  CDS            Rev (fragment): human immunodeficiency virus 1 (HIV-1) Rev protein; rev; enhances nuclear export of unspliced and incompletely spliced viral mRNAs
   7753..7993    +  promoter       U6 promoter: RNA polymerase III promoter for human U6 snRNA
   8023..8098    +  misc_RNA       gRNA scaffold: guide RNA scaffold for the Streptococcus pyogenes CRISPR/Cas9 system
   8154..8271    +  misc_feature   cPPT/CTS: central polypurine tract and central termination sequence of HIV-1
