[The description below was written by a language model from this plasmid's Addgene catalogue record and pLannotate feature annotations shown in this document.]
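Description:
HIPK1 gRNA (BRDN0001144888) is a third-generation lentiviral guide RNA plasmid built on the lentiGuide-Puro backbone and designed to target the human kinase gene HIPK1; the depositor notes that the guide was designed against several HIPK1 reference transcripts. It is propagated in E. coli as a high-copy plasmid through a ColE1/pUC-type origin with ampicillin selection (AmpR/β-lactamase). The backbone also carries an f1 origin, an SV40 origin and poly(A) signal, and leftover lac, T7 and T3 elements from the cloning vector.

The lentiviral transfer cassette begins with an RSV promoter fused to a truncated HIV-1 5' LTR, which drives genomic RNA production without Tat. This is followed by the Ψ packaging signal with a partial gag sequence and by the Rev response element for Rev-dependent nuclear export. Within the proviral region, a human U6 RNA polymerase III promoter drives the HIPK1-specific spacer joined to the Streptococcus pyogenes Cas9 gRNA scaffold. A cPPT/CTS element, which aids nuclear import of the viral genome, lies just downstream. An EF-1α core promoter with its intron A then expresses puromycin N-acetyltransferase, allowing puromycin selection of transduced mammalian cells. A WPRE follows to enhance transcript expression, and the cassette ends in a self-inactivating ΔU3 3' LTR.

The plasmid does not encode Cas9, so it must be used with a separate Cas9 vector or in cells that already express Cas9. It belongs to a human kinome gRNA collection and is suited to CRISPR knockout of HIPK1 by lentiviral delivery.
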