Addgene plasmid #76995: HIPK1 gRNA (BRDN0001144888)
Purpose: 3rd generation lentiviral gRNA plasmid targeting human HIPK1
Depositing lab: John Doench & David Root. Depositing organization: Broad Institute. Publication: Optimized sgRNA design to maximize activity and minimize off-target effects of CRISPR-Cas9. Doench JG, Fusi N, Sullender M, Hegde M, Vaimberg EW, Donovan KF, Smith I, Tothova Z, Wilen C, Orchard R, Virgin HW, Listgarten J, Root DE. Nat Biotechnol. 2016 Jan 18. doi: 10.1038/nbt.3437. PubMed 26780180.
Backbone
  Vector backbone: lentiGuide-Puro
  Backbone manufacturer: Zhang Lab (Addgene plasmid # 52963)
  Vector type: Mammalian Expression, Lentiviral, CRISPR
  Selectable markers: Puromycin
Growth in bacteria
  Bacterial resistance: Ampicillin, 100 μg/mL
  Growth temperature: 37°C
  Growth strain: DH5alpha
  Copy number: High Copy
Gene/Insert
  Gene/Insert name: HIPK1 (alt names: HIPK1; NM_152696.3)
  gRNA/shRNA sequence: GAGGGGAATTACCAGTACAG
  Species: H. sapiens (human)
  Entrez Gene: HIPK1 (a.k.a. Myak, Nbak2)
  Promoter: hU6
  Cloning method: Unknown
  Sequencing primers: 5′ U6-F; 3′ pS2-R
Terms and licenses: Academic/Nonprofit Terms; Industry Terms: Not Available to Industry
Depositor comments: The gRNA was designed to target the following Genbank reference sequence(s): NM_152696.3,NM_181358.2,NM_198268.2,NM_198269.2. Note that this plasmid does NOT contain Cas9. It should be used in conjunction with lentiCas9-Blast (Addgene #52962) or otherwise with cell lines already expressing Cas9. Browse the full kinome gRNA library at http://www.addgene.org/pooled-library/broadgpp-human-kinome/ or visit http://www.broadinstitute.org/rnai/public/ for detailed protocols and information.
How to cite: HIPK1 gRNA (BRDN0001144888) was a gift from John Doench & David Root (Addgene plasmid # 76995 ; http://n2t.net/addgene:76995 ; RRID:Addgene_76995)
