>Addgene plasmid #76995 | HIPK1 gRNA (BRDN0001144888) | depositor partial sequence | sequence record 144455 | Target Sequence
GAGGGGAATTACCAGTACAG
