>Addgene plasmid #76995 | HIPK1 gRNA (BRDN0001144888) | addgene partial sequence | sequence record 186909 | hU6-F
TAGAAAGTAATAATTTCTTGGGTAGTTTGCAGTTTTAAAATTATGTTTTAAAATGGACTATCATATGCTT
ACCGTAACTTGAAAGTATTTCGATTTCTTGGCTTTATATATCTTGTGGAAAGGACGAAACACCGGAGGGG
AATTACCAGTACAGGTTTTAGAGCTAGAAATAGCAAGTTAAAATAAGGCTAGTCCGTTATCAACTTGAAA
AAGTGGCACCGAGTCGGTGCTTTTTTAAGCTTGGCGTAACTAGATCTTGAGACAAATGGCAGTATTCATC
CACAATTTTAAAAGAAAAGGGGGGATTGGGGGGTACAGTGCAGGGGAAAGAATAGTAGACATAATAGCAA
CAGACATACAAACTAAAGAATTACAAAAACAAATTACAAAAATTCAAAATTTTCGGGTTTATTACAGGGA
CAGCAGAGATCCACTTTGGCGCCGGCTCGAGGGGGCCCGGGTGCAAAGATGGATAAAGTTTTAAACAGAG
AGGAATCTTTGCAGCTAATGGACCTTCTAGGTCTTGAAAGGAGTGGGAATTGGCTCCGGTGCCCGTCAGT
GGGCAGAGCG
